Addgene plasmid #11663: pPRIME-CMV-GFP-FF3
Purpose: 3rd generation lentiviral transfer vector. pPRIME cloning plasmid with CMV promoter controlling expression of GFP and miR30-based shRNA targeting firefly luciferase
Depositing lab: Stephen Elledge. Depositing organization: Brigham and Women's Hospital. Publication: A lentiviral microRNA-based system for single-copy polymerase II-regulated RNA interference in mammalian cells. Stegmeier F, Hu G, Rickles RJ, Hannon GJ, Elledge SJ. Proc Natl Acad Sci U S A. 2005 Sep 13. 102(37):13212-7. 10.1073/pnas.0506306102 PubMed 16141338.
Backbone
  Vector backbone: pPRIME-CMV-GFP
  Backbone size w/o insert (bp): 8509
  Vector type: Mammalian Expression, Lentiviral
Growth in bacteria
  Bacterial resistance: Chloramphenicol and Ampicillin, 25 & 100 μg/mL
  Growth temperature: 37°C
  Growth strain: Stbl3
  Copy number: Low Copy
Gene/Insert
  Gene/Insert name: FF3 (alt name: firefly luciferase hairpin)
  Species: Firefly
  Insert size (bp): 120
  Tag / fusion protein: GFP (N terminal on backbone)
  Cloning method: Restriction Enzyme; 5′ cloning site XhoI (not destroyed); 3′ cloning site EcoRI (not destroyed)
  Sequencing primers: 5′ EGFP-C
Terms and licenses: Academic/Nonprofit Terms; Industry Terms: Not Available to Industry
Depositor comments: CMV promoter transcribes GFP and miR30-based shRNA targeting FF3. The FF3 hairpin can be replaced with any other hairpin by cloning into the EcoR1/Xho1 site. Please note: plasmid sequence shown here is for the empty vector only and does not contain the FF3 targeting sequence (AGCTCCCGCTGAATTGGAATCCTAGTGAAGCCACAGATGTAGGATTCCAATTCAGCGGGAGCC). Addgene sequence shows that there is a single nucleotide deletion in the targeting sequence(AGCTCCCG-X-TGAATTGGAATCCTAGTGAAGCCACAGATGTAGGATTCCAATTCAGCGGGAGCC). According to the depositing lab, hairpin function is not disrupted.
How to cite: pPRIME-CMV-GFP-FF3 was a gift from Stephen Elledge (Addgene plasmid # 11663 ; http://n2t.net/addgene:11663 ; RRID:Addgene_11663)
