[The description below was written by a language model from this plasmid's Addgene catalogue record and pLannotate feature annotations shown in this document.]
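Description:
pPRIME-CMV-GFP-FF3 is a third-generation HIV-1-based lentiviral transfer vector for polymerase II-driven RNA interference in mammalian cells. It is built on the pPRIME-CMV-GFP backbone and carries a roughly 120 bp miR30-embedded hairpin (FF3) directed against firefly luciferase. In bacteria it replicates from a ColE1/pUC-type origin, although the catalogue lists it as low copy. It is selected with both ampicillin (β-lactamase) and chloramphenicol; the cat gene, with its own promoter, lies inside the viral cassette downstream of the miR30 region.

The viral genome is transcribed from a CMV enhancer/promoter fused to a truncated 5' LTR, which makes packaging Tat-independent. This is followed by the Ψ packaging signal with a gag fragment, the RRE for Rev-dependent export, and the cPPT/CTS. An internal CMV enhancer/promoter then drives a single transcript encoding EGFP, with the 5' and 3' miR-30a flanking sequences placed after the reading frame. The hairpin sits between these flanks and is processed by the endogenous microRNA machinery, so GFP fluorescence marks cells expressing the shRNA. A WPRE boosts transcript levels, and a nef fragment precedes the truncated 3' LTR.

The XhoI and EcoRI sites bordering the hairpin are retained, so FF3 can be swapped for any other miR30-format hairpin. The plasmid therefore serves as both a cloning template and a luciferase-targeting knockdown vector. The depositor's sequence is for the empty vector only, while repository sequencing found a single-nucleotide deletion in the targeting sequence, which the depositing lab reports does not impair hairpin function. The feature table annotates only the miR-30a flanks, not the hairpin itself.
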