Features (pLannotate 1.2.2; 25 found; start..end, strand, type, name):
     31..83      -  misc_feature   bom (fragment): basis of mobility region from pBR322
    238..617     +  enhancer       CMV enhancer: human cytomegalovirus immediate early enhancer
    618..817     +  promoter       CMV promoter: human cytomegalovirus (CMV) immediate early promoter
    835..1015    +  LTR            5' LTR (truncated): truncated 5' long terminal repeat (LTR) from HIV-1
   1062..1187    +  misc_feature   HIV-1 Ψ: packaging signal of human immunodeficiency virus type 1
   1171..1509    +  CDS            HIV-1 gag (fragment): gag protein from human immunodeficiency virus 1; gag
   1684..1917    +  misc_feature   RRE: The Rev response element (RRE) of HIV-1 allows for Rev-dependent mRNA export from the nucleus to the cytoplasm.
   2294..2394    +  CDS            Rev (fragment): human immunodeficiency virus 1 (HIV-1) Rev protein; rev; enhances nuclear export of unspliced and incompletely spliced viral mRNAs
   2444..2561    +  misc_feature   cPPT/CTS: central polypurine tract and central termination sequence of HIV-1
   2698..3001    +  enhancer       CMV enhancer: human cytomegalovirus immediate early enhancer
   3002..3205    +  promoter       CMV promoter: human cytomegalovirus (CMV) immediate early promoter
   3250..3966    +  CDS            EGFP: EGFP is a basic (constitutively fluorescent) green fluorescent protein published in 1996, derived from Aequorea victoria. It is reported to be a rapidly-maturing weak dimer with moderate acid sensitivity.
   4018..4111    +  ncRNA          5' miR-30a: sequence upstream of the 71-nt precursor of the human miR-30a microRNA (Zeng et al., 2002) miRNA
   4222..4334    +  ncRNA          3' miR-30a: sequence downstream of the 71-nt precursor of the human miR-30a microRNA (Zeng et al., 2002) miRNA
   4488..4590    +  promoter       cat promoter: promoter of the E. coli cat gene encoding chloramphenicol acetyltransferase
   4591..5250    +  CDS            CmR: chloramphenicol acetyltransferase; cat; confers resistance to chloramphenicol
   5433..5457    -  misc_feature   MCS (fragment): pBluescript multiple cloning site
   5502..5525    +  misc_feature   MCS (fragment): pBluescript multiple cloning site
   5525..6113    +  misc_feature   WPRE: woodchuck hepatitis virus posttranscriptional regulatory element
   6114..6133    +  misc_feature   MCS (fragment): pBluescript multiple cloning site
   6135..6635    +  CDS            nef (fragment): NEF_HV1LA - Experimental evidence at protein level: Swiss-Prot protein existence level 1. Extracellular Nef protein targets CD4(+) T-lymphocytes for apoptosis by interacting with CXCR4 surface receptors. From Human immunodeficiency virus type 1 group M subtype B (isolate Lai) (HIV-1).
   6642..6822    +  LTR            5' LTR (truncated): truncated 5' long terminal repeat (LTR) from HIV-1
   6884..7472    -  rep_origin     ori: high-copy-number ColE1/pMB1/pBR322/pUC origin of replication
   7643..8503    -  CDS            AmpR: β-lactamase; bla; confers resistance to ampicillin, carbenicillin, and related antibiotics
   8504..8608    -  promoter       AmpR promoter: bla
>Addgene plasmid #11663 | pPRIME-CMV-GFP-FF3 | addgene full sequence | sequence record 175331 | Addgene NGS Result
GTCGACGGATCGGGAGATCTCCCGATCCCCTATGGTGCACTCTCAGTACAATCTGCTCTGATGCCGCATA
GTTAAGCCAGTATCTGCTCCCTGCTTGTGTGTTGGAGGTCGCTGAGTAGTGCGCGAGCAAAATTTAAGCT
ACAACAAGGCAAGGCTTGACCGACAATTGCATGAAGAATCTGCTTAGGGTTAGGCGTTTTGCGCTGCTTC
GCGATGTACGGGCCAGATATACGCGTTGACATTGATTATTGACTAGTTATTAATAGTAATCAATTACGGG
GTCATTAGTTCATAGCCCATATATGGAGTTCCGCGTTACATAACTTACGGTAAATGGCCCGCCTGGCTGA
CCGCCCAACGACCCCCGCCCATTGACGTCAATAATGACGTATGTTCCCATAGTAACGCCAATAGGGACTT
TCCATTGACGTCAATGGGTGGAGTATTTACGGTAAACTGCCCACTTGGCAGTACATCAAGTGTATCATAT
GCCAAGTACGCCCCCTATTGACGTCAATGACGGTAAATGGCCCGCCTGGCATTATGCCCAGTACATGACC
TTATGGGACTTTCCTACTTGGCAGTACATCTACGTATTAGTCATCGCTATTACCATGGTGATGCGGTTTT
GGCAGTACATCAATGGGCGTGGATAGCGGTTTGACTCACGGGGATTTCCAAGTCTCCACCCCATTGACGT
CAATGGGAGTTTGTTTTGGCACCAAAATCAACGGGACTTTCCAAAATGTCGTAACAACTCCGCCCCATTG
ACGCAAATGGGCGGTAGGCGTGTACGGTGGGAGGTCTATATAAGCAGCGCGTTTTGCCTGTACTGGGTCT
CTCTGGTTAGACCAGATCTGAGCCTGGGAGCTCTCTGGCTAACTAGGGAACCCACTGCTTAAGCCTCAAT
AAAGCTTGCCTTGAGTGCTTCAAGTAGTGTGTGCCCGTCTGTTGTGTGACTCTGGTAACTAGAGATCCCT
CAGACCCTTTTAGTCAGTGTGGAAAATCTCTAGCAGTGGCGCCCGAACAGGGACTTGAAAGCGAAAGGGA
AACCAGAGGAGCTCTCTCGACGCAGGACTCGGCTTGCTGAAGCGCGCACGGCAAGAGGCGAGGGGCGGCG
ACTGGTGAGTACGCCAAAAATTTTGACTAGCGGAGGCTAGAAGGAGAGAGATGGGTGCGAGAGCGTCAGT
ATTAAGCGGGGGAGAATTAGATCGCGATGGGAAAAAATTCGGTTAAGGCCAGGGGGAAAGAAAAAATATA
AATTAAAACATATAGTATGGGCAAGCAGGGAGCTAGAACGATTCGCAGTTAATCCTGGCCTGTTAGAAAC
ATCAGAAGGCTGTAGACAAATACTGGGACAGCTACAACCATCCCTTCAGACAGGATCAGAAGAACTTAGA
TCATTATATAATACAGTAGCAACCCTCTATTGTGTGCATCAAAGGATAGAGATAAAAGACACCAAGGAAG
CTTTAGACAAGATAGAGGAAGAGCAAAACAAAAGTAAGACCACCGCACAGCAAGCGGCCGGCCGCTGATC
TTCAGACCTGGAGGAGGAGATATGAGGGACAATTGGAGAAGTGAATTATATAAATATAAAGTAGTAAAAA
TTGAACCATTAGGAGTAGCACCCACCAAGGCAAAGAGAAGAGTGGTGCAGAGAGAAAAAAGAGCAGTGGG
AATAGGAGCTTTGTTCCTTGGGTTCTTGGGAGCAGCAGGAAGCACTATGGGCGCAGCGTCAATGACGCTG
ACGGTACAGGCCAGACAATTATTGTCTGGTATAGTGCAGCAGCAGAACAATTTGCTGAGGGCTATTGAGG
CGCAACAGCATCTGTTGCAACTCACAGTCTGGGGCATCAAGCAGCTCCAGGCAAGAATCCTGGCTGTGGA
AAGATACCTAAAGGATCAACAGCTCCTGGGGATTTGGGGTTGCTCTGGAAAACTCATTTGCACCACTGCT
GTGCCTTGGAATGCTAGTTGGAGTAATAAATCTCTGGAACAGATTTGGAATCACACGACCTGGATGGAGT
GGGACAGAGAAATTAACAATTACACAAGCTTAATACACTCCTTAATTGAAGAATCGCAAAACCAGCAAGA
AAAGAATGAACAAGAATTATTGGAATTAGATAAATGGGCAAGTTTGTGGAATTGGTTTAACATAACAAAT
TGGCTGTGGTATATAAAATTATTCATAATGATAGTAGGAGGCTTGGTAGGTTTAAGAATAGTTTTTGCTG
TACTTTCTATAGTGAATAGAGTTAGGCAGGGATATTCACCATTATCGTTTCAGACCCACCTCCCAACCCC
GAGGGGACCCGACAGGCCCGAAGGAATAGAAGAAGAAGGTGGAGAGAGAGACAGAGACAGATCCATTCGA
TTAGTGAACGGATCGGCACTGCGTGCGCCAATTCTGCAGACAAATGGCAGTATTCATCCACAATTTTAAA
AGAAAAGGGGGGATTGGGGGGTACAGTGCAGGGGAAAGAATAGTAGACATAATAGCAACAGACATACAAA
CTAAAGAATTACAAAAACAAATTACAAAAATTCAAAATTTTCGGGTTTATTACAGGGACAGCAGAGATCC
AGTTTGGTTAGTACCGGGCCCGCTCTAGACGTATTACCGCCATGCATTAGTTATTAATAGTAATCAATTA
CGGGGTCATTAGTTCATAGCCCATATATGGAGTTCCGCGTTACATAACTTACGGTAAATGGCCCGCCTGG
CTGACCGCCCAACGACCCCCGCCCATTGACGTCAATAATGACGTATGTTCCCATAGTAACGCCAATAGGG
ACTTTCCATTGACGTCAATGGGTGGAGTATTTACGGTAAACTGCCCACTTGGCAGTACATCAAGTGTATC
ATATGCCAAGTACGCCCCCTATTGACGTCAATGACGGTAAATGGCCCGCCTGGCATTATGCCCAGTACAT
GACCTTATGGGACTTTCCTACTTGGCAGTACATCTACGTATTAGTCATCGCTATTACCATGGTGATGCGG
TTTTGGCAGTACATCAATGGGCGTGGATAGCGGTTTGACTCACGGGGATTTCCAAGTCTCCACCCCATTG
ACGTCAATGGGAGTTTGTTTTGGCACCAAAATCAACGGGACTTTCCAAAATGTCGTAACAACTCCGCCCC
ATTGACGCAAATGGGCGGTAGGCGTGTACGGTGGGAGGTCTATATAAGCAGAGCTGGTTTAGTGAACCGT
CAGATCCGCTAGCGCTACCGGTCGCCACCATGGTGAGCAAGGGCGAGGAGCTGTTCACCGGGGTGGTGCC
CATCCTGGTCGAGCTGGACGGCGACGTAAACGGCCACAAGTTCAGCGTGTCCGGCGAGGGCGAGGGCGAT
GCCACCTACGGCAAGCTGACCCTGAAGTTCATCTGCACCACCGGCAAGCTGCCCGTGCCCTGGCCCACCC
TCGTGACCACCCTGACCTACGGCGTGCAGTGCTTCAGCCGCTACCCCGACCACATGAAGCAGCACGACTT
CTTCAAGTCCGCCATGCCCGAAGGCTACGTCCAGGAGCGCACCATCTTCTTCAAGGACGACGGCAACTAC
AAGACCCGCGCCGAGGTGAAGTTCGAGGGCGACACCCTGGTGAACCGCATCGAGCTGAAGGGCATCGACT
TCAAGGAGGACGGCAACATCCTGGGGCACAAGCTGGAGTACAACTACAACAGCCACAACGTCTATATCAT
GGCCGACAAGCAGAAGAACGGCATCAAGGTGAACTTCAAGATCCGCCACAACATCGAGGACGGCAGCGTG
CAGCTCGCCGACCACTACCAGCAGAACACCCCCATCGGCGACGGCCCCGTGCTGCTGCCCGACAACCACT
ACCTGAGCACCCAGTCCGCCCTGAGCAAAGACCCCAACGAGAAGCGCGATCACATGGTCCTGCTGGAGTT
CGTGACCGCCGCCGGGATCACTCTCGGCATGGACGAGCTGTACAAGTAGCGGCCGCAAGCCTTGTTAAGT
GCTCGCTTCGGCAGCACATATACTATGTTGAATGAGGCTTCAGTACTTTACAGAATCGTTGCCTGCACAT
CTTGGAAACACTTGCTGGGATTACTTCTTCAGGTTAACCCAACAGAAGGCTCGAGAAGGTATATTGCTGT
TGACAGTGAGCGAGCTCCCGTGAATTGGAATCCTAGTGAAGCCACAGATGTAGGATTCCAATTCAGCGGG
AGCCTGCCTACTGCCTCGGAATTCAAGGGGCTACTTTAGGAGCAATTATCTTGTTTACTAAAACTGAATA
CCTTGCTATCTCTTTGATACATTTTTACAAAGCTGAATTAAAATGGTATAAATTAAATCACTTTTTTCAA
TTGGAAGACTAATGCGTTTAAACACGCGGCGACGCGTTCGACCGAATAAATACCTGTGACGGAAGATCAC
TTCGCAGAATAAATAAATCCTGGTGTCCCTGTTGATACCGGGAAGCCCTGGGCCAACTTTTGGCGAAAAT
GAGACGTTGATCGGCACGTAAGAGGTTCCAACTTTCACCATAATGAAATAAGATCACTACCGGGCGTATT
TTTTGAGTTGTCGAGATTTTCAGGAGCTAAGGAAGCTAAAATGGAGAAAAAAATCACTGGATATACCACC
GTTGATATATCCCAATGGCATCGTAAAGAACATTTTGAGGCATTTCAGTCAGTTGCTCAATGTACCTATA
ACCAGACCGTTCAGCTGGATATTACGGCCTTTTTAAAGACCGTAAAGAAAAATAAGCACAAGTTTTATCC
GGCCTTTATTCACATTCTTGCCCGCCTGATGAATGCTCATCCGGAATTACGTATGGCAATGAAAGACGGT
GAGCTGGTGATATGGGATAGTGTTCACCCTTGTTACACCGTTTTCCATGAGCAAACTGAAACGTTTTCAT
CGCTCTGGAGTGAATACCACGACGATTTCCGGCAGTTTCTACACATATATTCGCAAGATGTGGCGTGTTA
CGGTGAAAACCTGGCCTATTTCCCTAAAGGGTTTATTGAGAATATGTTTTTCGTCTCAGCCAATCCCTGG
GTGAGTTTCACCAGTTTTGATTTAAACGTGGCCAATATGGACAACTTCTTCGCCCCCGTTTTCACCATGG
GCAAATATTATACGCAAGGCGACAAGGTGCTGATGCCGCTGGCGATTCAGGTTCATCATGCCGTTTGTGA
TGGCTTCCATGTCGGCAGAATGCTTAATGAATTACAACAGTACTGCGATGAGTGGCAGGGCGGGGCGTAA
TTTTTTTAAGGCAGTTATTGGTGCCCTTAAACGCCTGGTTGCTACGCCTGAATAAGTGATAATAAGCGGA
TGAATGGCAGAAATTCGGATCTCGCGCGTTTGGGCGGTGGCTCCCTGCCACGCGGCTCCGAACAGAAGCT
GATCTCCGAAGAGGATCTGACATGTGTTTAAACTTAATTAAGTCGAGGTCGACGGTATCGATAAGCTCGC
TTCACGAGATCATGTTTAAGGGTTCCGGTTCCACTAGGTACAATTCGATATCAAGCTTATCGATAATCAA
CCTCTGGATTACAAAATTTGTGAAAGATTGACTGGTATTCTTAACTATGTTGCTCCTTTTACGCTATGTG
GATACGCTGCTTTAATGCCTTTGTATCATGCTATTGCTTCCCGTATGGCTTTCATTTTCTCCTCCTTGTA
TAAATCCTGGTTGCTGTCTCTTTATGAGGAGTTGTGGCCCGTTGTCAGGCAACGTGGCGTGGTGTGCACT
GTGTTTGCTGACGCAACCCCCACTGGTTGGGGCATTGCCACCACCTGTCAGCTCCTTTCCGGGACTTTCG
CTTTCCCCCTCCCTATTGCCACGGCGGAACTCATCGCCGCCTGCCTTGCCCGCTGCTGGACAGGGGCTCG
GCTGTTGGGCACTGACAATTCCGTGGTGTTGTCGGGGAAATCATCGTCCTTTCCTTGGCTGCTCGCCTGT
GTTGCCACCTGGATTCTGCGCGGGACGTCCTTCTGCTACGTCCCTTCGGCCCTCAATCCAGCGGACCTTC
CTTCCCGCGGCCTGCTGCCGGCTCTGCGGCCTCTTCCGCGTCTTCGCCTTCGCCCTCAGACGAGTCGGAT
CTCCCTTTGGGCCGCCTCCCCGCATCGATACCGTCGACCTCGATCGAGACCTAGAAAAACATGGAGCAAT
CACAAGTAGCAATACAGCAGCTACCAATGCTGATTGTGCCTGGCTAGAAGCACAAGAGGAGGAGGAGGTG
GGTTTTCCAGTCACACCTCAGGTACCTTTAAGACCAATGACTTACAAGGCAGCTGTAGATCTTAGCCACT
TTTTAAAAGAAAAGGGGGGACTGGAAGGGCTAATTCACTCCCAACGAAGACAAGATATCCTTGATCTGTG
GATCTACCACACACAAGGCTACTTCCCTGATTGGCAGAACTACACACCAGGGCCAGGGATCAGATATCCA
CTGACCTTTGGATGGTGCTACAAGCTAGTACCAGTTGAGCAAGAGAAGGTAGAAGAAGCCAATGAAGGAG
AGAACACCCGCTTGTTACACCCTGTGAGCCTGCATGGGATGGATGACCCGGAGAGAGAAGTATTAGAGTG
GAGGTTTGACAGCCGCCTAGCATTTCATCACATGGCCCGAGAGCTGCATCCGGACTGTACTGGGTCTCTC
TGGTTAGACCAGATCTGAGCCTGGGAGCTCTCTGGCTAACTAGGGAACCCACTGCTTAAGCCTCAATAAA
GCTTGCCTTGAGTGCTTCAAGTAGTGTGTGCCCGTCTGTTGTGTGACTCTGGTAACTAGAGATCCCTCAG
ACCCTTTTAGTCAGTGTGGAAAATCTCTAGCAGCATGTGAGCAAAAGGCCAGCAAAAGGCCAGGAACCGT
AAAAAGGCCGCGTTGCTGGCGTTTTTCCATAGGCTCCGCCCCCCTGACGAGCATCACAAAAATCGACGCT
CAAGTCAGAGGTGGCGAAACCCGACAGGACTATAAAGATACCAGGCGTTTCCCCCTGGAAGCTCCCTCGT
GCGCTCTCCTGTTCCGACCCTGCCGCTTACCGGATACCTGTCCGCCTTTCTCCCTTCGGGAAGCGTGGCG
CTTTCTCATAGCTCACGCTGTAGGTATCTCAGTTCGGTGTAGGTCGTTCGCTCCAAGCTGGGCTGTGTGC
ACGAACCCCCCGTTCAGCCCGACCGCTGCGCCTTATCCGGTAACTATCGTCTTGAGTCCAACCCGGTAAG
ACACGACTTATCGCCACTGGCAGCAGCCACTGGTAACAGGATTAGCAGAGCGAGGTATGTAGGCGGTGCT
ACAGAGTTCTTGAAGTGGTGGCCTAACTACGGCTACACTAGAAGAACAGTATTTGGTATCTGCGCTCTGC
TGAAGCCAGTTACCTTCGGAAAAAGAGTTGGTAGCTCTTGATCCGGCAAACAAACCACCGCTGGTAGCGG
TGGTTTTTTTGTTTGCAAGCAGCAGATTACGCGCAGAAAAAAAGGATCTCAAGAAGATCCTTTGATCTTT
TCTACGGGGTCTGACGCTCAGTGGAACGAAAACTCACGTTAAGGGATTTTGGTCATGAGATTATCAAAAA
GGATCTTCACCTAGATCCTTTTAAATTAAAAATGAAGTTTTAAATCAATCTAAAGTATATATGAGTAAAC
TTGGTCTGACAGTTACCAATGCTTAATCAGTGAGGCACCTATCTCAGCGATCTGTCTATTTCGTTCATCC
ATAGTTGCCTGACTCCCCGTCGTGTAGATAACTACGATACGGGAGGGCTTACCATCTGGCCCCAGTGCTG
CAATGATACCGCGAGACCCACGCTCACCGGCTCCAGATTTATCAGCAATAAACCAGCCAGCCGGAAGGGC
CGAGCGCAGAAGTGGTCCTGCAACTTTATCCGCCTCCATCCAGTCTATTAATTGTTGCCGGGAAGCTAGA
GTAAGTAGTTCGCCAGTTAATAGTTTGCGCAACGTTGTTGCCATTGCTACAGGCATCGTGGTGTCACGCT
CGTCGTTTGGTATGGCTTCATTCAGCTCCGGTTCCCAACGATCAAGGCGAGTTACATGATCCCCCATGTT
GTGCAAAAAAGCGGTTAGCTCCTTCGGTCCTCCGATCGTTGTCAGAAGTAAGTTGGCCGCAGTGTTATCA
CTCATGGTTATGGCAGCACTGCATAATTCTCTTACTGTCATGCCATCCGTAAGATGCTTTTCTGTGACTG
GTGAGTACTCAACCAAGTCATTCTGAGAATAGTGTATGCGGCGACCGAGTTGCTCTTGCCCGGCGTCAAT
ACGGGATAATACCGCGCCACATAGCAGAACTTTAAAAGTGCTCATCATTGGAAAACGTTCTTCGGGGCGA
AAACTCTCAAGGATCTTACCGCTGTTGAGATCCAGTTCGATGTAACCCACTCGTGCACCCAACTGATCTT
CAGCATCTTTTACTTTCACCAGCGTTTCTGGGTGAGCAAAAACAGGAAGGCAAAATGCCGCAAAAAAGGG
AATAAGGGCGACACGGAAATGTTGAATACTCATACTCTTCCTTTTTCAATATTATTGAAGCATTTATCAG
GGTTATTGTCTCATGAGCGGATACATATTTGAATGTATTTAGAAAAATAAACAAATAGGGGTTCCGCGCA
CATTTCCCCGAAAAGTGCCACCTGAC
