>Addgene plasmid #11663 | pPRIME-CMV-GFP-FF3 | addgene partial sequence | sequence record 18408 | 11663 with EGFP-C
TACTTTACAGAATCGTTGCCTGCACATCTTGGAAACACTTGCTGGGATTACTTCTTCAGGTTAACCCAAC
AGAAGGCTCGAGAAGGTATATTGCTGTTGACAGTGAGCGAGCTCCCGTGAATTGGAATCCTAGTGAAGCC
ACAGATGTAGGATTCCAATTCAGCGGGAGCCTGCCTACTGCCTCGGAATTCAAGGGGCTACTTTAGGAGC
AATTATCTTGTTTACTAAAACTGAATACCTTGCTATCTCTTTGATACATTTTTACAAAGCTGAATTAAAA
TGGTATAAATTAAATCACTTTTTTCAATTGGAAGACTAATGCGTTTAAACACGCGGCGACGCGTTCGACC
GAATAAATACCTGTGACGGAAGATCACTTCGCAGAATAAATAAATCCTGGTGTCCCTGTTGATACCGGGA
AGCCCTGGGCCAACTTTTGGCGAAAATGAGACGTTGATCGGCACGTAAGAGGTTCCAACTTTCACCATAA
TGAAATAAGATCACTACCGGGCGTATTTTTTGAGTTGTCGAGATTTTCAGGAGCTAAGGAAGCTAAAATG
GAGAAAAAAATCACTGGATATACCACCGTTGATATATCCCAATGGCATCGTAAAGAACATTTTGAGGCAT
TTCAGTCAGTTGCTCAATGTACCTATAACCAGACCGTTCAGCTGGATATTACGGCCTTTTTAAAGACCGT
AAAGAAAAATAAGCACAAGTTTTATCCGGCCTTTATTCACATTCTTGCCCGCCTGATGAATGCTCATCCG
GAATTACGTATGGCAATGAAAGACGGTGA
